Addgene plasmid #83359: pTriEX-Antenna-GDI Rac1
Purpose: Expression of Antenna-Rac1
Depositing lab: Klaus Hahn. Depositing organization: University of North Carolina at Chapel Hill. Publication: FRET binding antenna reports spatiotemporal dynamics of GDI-Cdc42 GTPase interactions. Hodgson L, Spiering D, Sabouri-Ghomi M, Dagliyan O, DerMardirossian C, Danuser G, Hahn KM. Nat Chem Biol. 2016 Aug 8. doi: 10.1038/nchembio.2145. PubMed 27501396.
Backbone
  Vector backbone: pTriEx
  Backbone size w/o insert (bp): 5238
  Total vector size (bp): 7228
  Vector type: Mammalian Expression, Bacterial Expression, Insect Expression
Growth in bacteria
  Bacterial resistance: Ampicillin, 100 μg/mL
  Growth temperature: 37°C
  Growth strain: DH5alpha
  Copy number: High Copy
Gene/Insert
  Gene/Insert name: Rac1 (alt name: ras-related C3 botulinum toxin substrate 1 (rho family, small GTP binding protein Rac1))
  Species: H. sapiens (human)
  Insert size (bp): 1990
  Entrez Gene: RAC1 (a.k.a. MIG5, MRD48, Rac-1, TC-25, p21-Rac1)
  Promoter: CMV
  Tag / fusion protein: His (N terminal on backbone); FRET Antenna (mCerulean-cpVenus) (N terminal on insert)
  Cloning method: Unknown
  Sequencing primers: 5′ aagtatcgggccctttgtgc; 3′ GGCAGCCTGCACCTGAGGTTAATCAC
Terms and licenses: Academic/Nonprofit Terms; Industry Terms: Not Available to Industry
How to cite: pTriEX-Antenna-GDI Rac1 was a gift from Klaus Hahn (Addgene plasmid # 83359 ; http://n2t.net/addgene:83359 ; RRID:Addgene_83359)
