[The description below was written by a language model from this plasmid's Addgene catalogue record and pLannotate feature annotations shown in this document.]
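Description:
pTriEX-Antenna-GDI Rac1 is a multi-host expression plasmid built on the pTriEx backbone, designed to produce a fluorescent "antenna" fusion of human Rac1 in mammalian, insect or bacterial cells. It is maintained in E. coli through a high-copy ColE1/pUC-type origin and selected with ampicillin via the β-lactamase gene.

The pTriEx layout stacks three promoters upstream of a single open reading frame. A CMV enhancer/promoter with a chimeric chicken β-actin/rabbit β-globin intron drives mammalian expression. A T7 promoter with a lac operator allows inducible bacterial expression. The baculovirus p10 promoter serves insect cells. Downstream lie a rabbit β-globin polyadenylation signal and a T7 terminator. Flanking lef2/ORF603 and ORF1629 regions permit recombination into a baculovirus genome, and a loxP site is also present.

The coding region reads mCerulean, then two Venus-derived segments whose split annotation is consistent with the circularly permuted Venus named in the catalogue, then Rac1. The cyan–yellow pair forms the FRET antenna fused to the N-terminus of the GTPase. According to the associated publication title, this design reports GDI–GTPase interactions in space and time, and the stated purpose is simply expression of Antenna-Rac1.

Two points in the record do not align fully. The catalogue lists the His tag as N-terminal on the backbone, whereas the annotated 6xHis sequence lies just downstream of Rac1, and whether it is in frame and translated cannot be judged from the table. The sequenced record is 7,041 nt, somewhat shorter than the 7,228 bp total size listed.
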