Features (pLannotate 1.2.2; 21 found; start..end, strand, type, name):
    195..394     -  promoter       CMV promoter: human cytomegalovirus (CMV) immediate early promoter
    396..755     -  enhancer       CMV enhancer (fragment): human cytomegalovirus immediate early enhancer
    767..1594    -  misc_recomb    baculovirus recombination region (lef2/ORF603): contains ORF603 and part of lef2
   1736..1771    -  CDS            lef2 (fragment): baculovirus late expression factor 2
   1785..1836    +  promoter       AmpR promoter (fragment): bla
   1837..2697    +  CDS            AmpR: β-lactamase; bla; confers resistance to ampicillin, carbenicillin, and related antibiotics
   2710..3297    +  rep_origin     ori: high-copy-number ColE1/pMB1/pBR322/pUC origin of replication
   3465..3498    -  protein_bind   loxP: Cre-mediated recombination occurs in the 8-bp core sequence (GCATACAT). Cre recombinase
   3507..4212    -  misc_recomb    baculovirus recombination region (ORF1629): contains part of ORF1629
   4225..4272    -  terminator     T7 terminator: transcription terminator for bacteriophage T7 RNA polymerase
   4360..4415    -  polyA_signal   β-globin poly(A) signal: rabbit β-globin polyadenylation signal (Gil and Proudfoot, 1987)
   4490..4558    -  CDS            HBB (fragment): HBB_PONPY - Experimental evidence at transcript level: Swiss-Prot protein existence level 2. Involved in oxygen transport from the lung to the various peripheral tissues. From Pongo pygmaeus (Bornean orangutan).
   4573..4590    -  CDS            6xHis: 6xHis affinity tag
   4603..5181    -  CDS            Rac1 (sequence partly withheld): human Rac family small GTPase 1
   5190..5340    -  CDS            VN155(I152L) (fragment): improved N-terminal fragment of mVenus for use in bimolecular fluorescence complementation (BiFC) (Kodama and Hu, 2010)
   5356..5922    -  CDS            SEYFP (fragment): SEYFP is a basic (constitutively fluorescent) yellow fluorescent protein published in 2002, derived from Aequorea victoria. It has moderate acid sensitivity.
   5953..6669    -  CDS            mCerulean: mCerulean is a basic (constitutively fluorescent) cyan fluorescent protein published in 2005, derived from Aequorea victoria. It is reported to be a very rapidly-maturing monomer.
   6717..6826    -  promoter       p10 promoter: baculovirus promoter for expression in insect cells
   6842..6866    -  protein_bind   lac operator: The lac repressor binds to the lac operator to inhibit transcription in E. coli. This inhibition can be relieved by adding lactose or isopropyl-β-D-thiogalactopyranoside (IPTG). lac repressor encoded by lacI
   6867..6885    -  promoter       T7 promoter: promoter for bacteriophage T7 RNA polymerase
   6954..43      -  intron         chimeric intron (fragment) (across the origin): chimera between introns from chicken β-actin and rabbit β-globin
>Addgene plasmid #83359 | pTriEX-Antenna-GDI Rac1 | addgene full sequence | sequence record 173511 | Addgene NGS Result
CGTCCCCCCCGAAGGCAGCCGTCCCCCCGCGGACAGCCCCGAGCCGCTCCCCCCGCACAAAGGGCCCGAT
ACTTACCTGCCCAGTGCCTCACGACCAACTTCTGCACGTTAAGTTCGAGACTGGCGTTAGCAATTTAACT
GTGATAAACTACCGCAATAAAGCATCTAGTGATCTGACGGTTCACTAAACGACGTCTGCTTATATAGACC
TCCCACCGTACACGCCTACCGCCCATTTGCGTCAACGGGGCGGGGTTATTACGACATTTTGGAAAGTCCC
GTTGATTTTGGTGCCAAAACAAACTCCCATTGACGTCAATGGGGTGGAGACTTGGAAATCCCCGTGAGTC
AAACCGCTATCCACGCCCATTGGTGTACTGCCAAAACCGCATCAGCATGGTAATAGCGATGACTAATACG
TAGATGTACTGCCAAGTAGGAAAGTCCCGTAAGGTCATGTACTGGGCATAATGCCAGGCGGGCCATTTAC
CGTCATTGACGTCAATAGGGGGCGGACTTGGCATATGATACACTTGATGTACTGCCAAGTGGGCAGTTTA
CCGTAAATACTCCACCCATTGACGTCAATGGAAAGTCCCTATTGGCGTTACTATGGGAACATACGTCATT
ATTGACGTCAATGGGCGGGGGTCGTTGGGCGGTCAGCCAGGCGGGCCATTTACCGTAAGTTATGTAACGC
GGAACTCCATATATGGGCTATGAACTAATGACCCCGTAATTGATTACTATTAATAGGCCGGCCATCAGCA
ACTATATATTGATAGACATTTCCAGTTTGTGATATTAGTTTGTGCGTCTCATTACAATGGCTGTTATTTT
TAACAACAAACAACTGCTCGCAGACAATAGTATAGAAAAGGGAGGTGAACTGTTTTTGTTTAACGGTTCG
TACAACATTTTGGAAAGTTATGTTAATCCGGTGCTGCTAAAAAATGGTGTAATTGAACTAGAAGAAGCTG
CGTACTATGCCGGCAACATATTGTACAAAACCGACGATCCCAAATTCATTGATTATATAAATTTAATAAT
TAAAGCAACACACTCCGAAGAACTACCAGAAAATAGCACTGTTGTAAATTACAGAAAAACTATGCGCAGC
GGTACTATACACCCCATTAAAAAAGACATATATATTTATGACAACAAAAAATTTACTCTATACGATAGAT
ACATATATGGATACGATAATAACTATGTTAATTTTTATGAAGAGAAAAATGAAAAAGAGAAGGAATACGA
AGAAGAAGACGACAAGGCGTCTAGTTTATGTGAAAATAAAATTATATTGTCGCAAATTAACTGTGAATCA
TTTGAAAATGATTTTAAATATTACCTCAGCGATTATAACTACGCGTTTTCAATTATAGATAATACTACAA
ATGTTCTTGTTGCGTTTGGTTTGTATCGTTAATAAAAAACAAATTTGACATTTATAATTGTTTTATTATT
CAATAATTACAAATAGGATTGAGACCCTTGCAGTTGCCAGCAAACGGACAGAGCTTGTCGACAGTTTTCA
TTTTTTGGCAGTTTGGTGGTTTATACACATCTTGGGATTTGATTAAAAGATGCATGACTTCACCCACACA
CTTGGAGTCGTGGTTGTAGAAATGCGTCAGAGCCTTGATTAAACATCGGTTTTCACACTTGGCACACGAA
ACCACGTTTGCAATGTAACAGTTTAGTATAAACCTCTTCCTGTACATACCGGCGCGTTTATACACATCTT
GGGATTTGATTAAAAGATGCAGGAAACGCGCGGACATGAGACAATAACCCTGATAAATGCTTCAATAATA
TTGAAAAAGGAAGAGTATGAGTATTCAACATTTCCGTGTCGCCCTTATTCCCTTTTTTGCGGCATTTTGC
CTTCCTGTTTTTGCTCACCCAGAAACGCTGGTGAAAGTAAAAGATGCTGAAGATCAGTTGGGTGCACGAG
TGGGTTACATCGAACTGGATCTCAACAGCGGTAAGATCCTTGAGAGTTTTCGCCCCGAAGAACGTTTTCC
AATGATGAGCACTTTTAAAGTTCTGCTATGTGGCGCGGTATTATCCCGTATTGACGCCGGGCAAGAGCAA
CTCGGTCGCCGCATACACTATTCTCAGAATGACTTGGTTGAGTACTCACCAGTCACAGAAAAGCATCTTA
CGGATGGCATGACAGTAAGAGAATTATGCAGTGCTGCCATAACCATGAGTGATAACACTGCGGCCAACTT
ACTTCTGACAACGATCGGAGGACCGAAGGAGCTAACCGCTTTTTTGCACAACATGGGGGATCATGTAACT
CGCCTTGATCGTTGGGAACCGGAGCTGAATGAAGCCATACCAAACGACGAGCGTGACACCACGATGCCTG
TAGCAATGGCAACAACGTTGCGCAAACTATTAACTGGCGAACTACTTACTCTAGCTTCCCGGCAACAATT
AATAGACTGGATGGAGGCGGATAAAGTTGCAGGACCACTTCTGCGCTCGGCCCTTCCGGCTGGCTGGTTT
ATTGCTGATAAATCTGGAGCCGGTGAGCGTGGGTCTCGCGGTATCATTGCAGCACTGGGGCCAGATGGTA
AGCCCTCCCGTATCGTAGTTATCTACACGACGGGGAGTCAGGCAACTATGGATGAACGAAATAGACAGAT
CGCTGAGATAGGTGCCTCACTGATTAAGCATTGGTAACAAAGGATCTTCTTGAGATCCTTTTTTTCTGCG
CGTAATCTGCTGCTTGCAAACAAAAAAACCACCGCTACCAGCGGTGGTTTGTTTGCCGGATCAAGAGCTA
CCAACTCTTTTTCCGAAGGTAACTGGCTTCAGCAGAGCGCAGATACCAAATACTGTTCTTCTAGTGTAGC
CGTAGTTAGGCCACCACTTCAAGAACTCTGTAGCACCGCCTACATACCTCGCTCTGCTAATCCTGTTACC
AGTGGCTGCTGCCAGTGGCGATAAGTCGTGTCTTACCGGGTTGGACTCAAGACGATAGTTACCGGATAAG
GCGCAGCGGTCGGGCTGAACGGGGGGTTCGTGCACACAGCCCAGCTTGGAGCGAACGACCTACACCGAAC
TGAGATACCTACAGCGTGAGCTATGAGAAAGCGCCACGCTTCCCGAAGGGAGAAAGGCGGACAGGTATCC
GGTAAGCGGCAGGGTCGGAACAGGAGAGCGCACGAGGGAGCTTCCAGGGGGAAACGCCTGGTATCTTTAT
AGTCCTGTCGGGTTTCGCCACCTCTGACTTGAGCGTCGATTTTTGTGATGCTCGTCAGGGGGCGGAGCCT
ATGGAAAAACGCCAGCAACGCGGCCTTTTTACGGTTCCTGGCCTTTTGCTGGCCTTTTGCTCACATGTTC
TTTCCTGCGTTATCCCCTGATTCTGTGGATAACCGTATTACCGCCTTTGAGTGAGCTGATACCGCTCGCC
GCAGCCGAACGACCGAGCGCAGCGTTCCGAGCTTATAACTTCGTATAATGTATGCTATACGAAGTTATGC
GATCGCAATTCCAAAAAGCTCAACTACAAATTTGATCGCGGACGTGTTAGCCGACACAATTAATAGGCGT
CGTGTGGCTATGGCAAAATCGTCTTCGGAAGCAACTTCTAACGACGAGGGTTGGGACGACGACGATAATC
GGCCTAATAAAGCTAACACGCCCGATGTTAAATATGTCCAAGCTCTATTTAACGTGTTTACGTCGAGTCA
ATTGTACACTAACGACAGTGATGAAAGAAATACAAAAGCGCATAATATTTTGAACGACGTCGAACCTTTA
TTACAAAACAAAACACAAACGAATATCGACAAAGCTAGATTGCTGCTACAAGATTTGGCAAGTTTTGTGG
CGTTGAGCGAAAATCCATTAGATAGTCCAGCCATCGGTTCGGAAAAACAACCCTTGTTTGAAACTAATCG
AAACCTATTTTACAAATCTATTGAGGATTTAATATTTAAATTCAGATATAAAGACGCTGAAAATCATTTG
ATTTTCGCTCTAACATACCACCCTAAAGATTATAAATTTAATGAATTATTAAAATACGTACAACAATTGT
CTGTAAATCAACAACGCACAGAATCTAGCGCTTAATAAATGTACTAATAACAATGTATCGTGTTTTAATA
CGCCGGACCAGTGAACAGAGGTGCGTCTGGTGCAAACTCCTTTACTTTGAACACCAGGGAAACTTCAAGG
AGAATTTCCTCCGCATGCTTTCAGCAAAAAACCCCTCAAGACCCGTTTAGAGGCCCCAAGGGGTTATGCT
AGTTACATATGGGCATATGTTGCCAAACTCTAAACCAAATACTCATTCTGATGTTTTAAATGATTTGCCC
TCCCATATGTCCTTCCGAGTGAGAGACACAAAAAATTCCAACACACTATTGCAATGAAAATAAATTTCCT
TTATTAGCCAGAAGTCAGATGCTCAAGGGGCTTCATGATGTCCCCATAATTTTTGGCAGAGGGAAAAAGA
TCGATCTCAGTGGTATTTGTGAGCCAGGGCATTGGCCACACCAGCCACCACCTTCTGATAGGCAGCCTGC
ACCTGAGGTTAATCACTTAGTGATGGTGATGGTGATGGTGGTGCTCGAGTTATTACAACAGCAGGCATTT
TCTCTTCCTCTTCTTCACGGGAGGCGGGCA
[531 nt withheld, positions 4651-5181]
GAATTCCTTGGTGCAGATCAACTTCAGGGTCAGCTTGCCGTAGGTGGCATCGCCCTCGCCCTCGCCGGAC
ACGCTGAACTTGTGGCCGTTTACGTCGCCGTCCAGCTCGACCAGGATGGGCACCACCCCGGTGAACAGCT
CCTCGCCCTTGCTCACCATGCCACCGCTGCCACCCTTGTACAGCTCGTCCATGCCGAGAGTGATCCCGGC
GGCGGTCACGAACTCCAGCAGGACCATGTGATCGCGCTTCTCGTTGGGGTCTTTGCTCAGGGCGGACTGG
TAGCTCAGGTAGTGGTTGTCGGGCAGCAGCACGGGGCCGTCGCCGATGGGGGTGTTCTGCTGGTAGTGGT
CGGCGAGCTGCACGCCGCCGTCCTCGATGTTGTGGCGGATCTTGAAGTTGGCCTTGATGCCGTTCTTCTG
CTTGTCGGCGGTGATATAGACGTTGTGGCTGTTGTAGTTGTACTCCAGCTTGTGCCCCAGGATGTTGCCG
TCCTCCTTGAAGTCGATGCCCTTCAGCTCGATGCGGTTCACCAGGGTGTCGCCCTCGAACTTCACCTCGG
CGCGGGTCTTGTAGTTGCCGTCGTCCTTGAAGAAGATGGTGCGCTCCTGGACGTAGCCTTCGGGCATGGC
GGACTTGAAGAAGTCGTGCTGCTTCATGTGGTCGGGGTAGCGGGCGAAGCACATCAGGCCGTAGCCCAGG
GTGGTCACGAGGGTGGGCCAGGGCACGGGCAGCTTGCCGGTCATTGCGGCCGCACCAGAACCAGATAAGC
TTTTGTACAGCTCGTCCATGCCGAGAGTGATCCCGGCGGCGGTCACGAACTCCAGCAGGACCATGTGATC
GCGCTTCTCGTTGGGGTCTTTGCTCAGCTTGGACTGGGTGCTCAGGTAGTGGTTGTCGGGCAGCAGCACG
GGGCCGTCGCCGATGGGGGTGTTCTGCTGGTAGTGGTCGGCGAGCTGCACGCTGCCGTCCTCGATGTTGT
GGCGGATCTTGAAGTTGGCCTTGATGCCGTTCTTCTGCTTGTCGGCGGTGATATAGACGTTGTCGCTGAT
GGCGTTGTACTCCAGCTTGTGCCCCAGGATGTTGCCGTCCTCCTTGAAGTCGATGCCCTTCAGCTCGATG
CGGTTCACCAGGGTGTCGCCCTCGAACTTCACCTCGGCGCGGGTCTTGTAGTTGCCGTCGTCCTTGAAGA
AGATGGTGCGCTCCTGGACGTAGCCTTCGGGCATGGCGGACTTGAAGAAGTCGTGCTGCTTCATGTGGTC
GGGGTAGCGGGCGAAGCACTGCACGCCCCAGGTCAGGGTGGTCACGAGGGTGGGCCAGGGCACGGGCAGC
TTGCCGGTGGTGCAGATGAACTTCAGGGTCAGCTTGCCGTAGGTGGCATCGCCCTCGCCCTCGCCGGACA
CGCTGAACTTGTGGCCGTTTACGTCGCCGTCCAGCTCGACCAGGATGGGCACCACCCCGGTGAACAGCTC
CTCGCCCTTGCTCACCATTCCGGATCCGTGATGGTGGTGATGGTGTGCCATGGTATATCTCCTTTGATTG
TAAATAAAATGTAATTTACAGTATAGTATTTTAATTAATATACAAATGATTTGATAATAATTCTTATTTA
ACTATAATATATTGTGTTGGGTTGAATTAAAGGTCCCGGATTAACTACGGGGAATTGTTATCCGCTCACA
ATTCCCCTATAGTGAGTCGTATTAATTTCGGTCCGATCCAATTCTTTGCCAAAATGATGAGACAGCACAA
TAACCAGCACGTTGCCCAGGAGCTGTAGGAAAAAGAAGAAGGCATGAACATGGTTAGCAGAGGCTCTAGA
GCCGCCGGTCACACGCCAGAAGCCGAACCCCGCCCTGCCC
